LOCUS       pCAG-mTHC 9843 bp DNA circular 05-JUN-2018
FEATURES             Location/Qualifiers
     misc_feature    1186..2208
                     /note="HygromycinPhosphotransferase"
     misc_feature    2278..4260
                     /note="CreERT2"
     misc_feature    2212..2277
                     /note="P2A Codon V2"
     misc_feature    4271..4807
                     /note="Rabbit globin polyA"
     misc_feature    4930..8039
                     /note="Vector Backbone from pd2EGFP-1 (clontech) contains
                     f1ori, Sv40Promoter driving Kanr/Neor cassette and pUC ori"
                     misc_feature
                     /note="Cv1R Primer"
     misc_feature    28..405
                     /note="H2B "
     misc_feature    406..411
                     /note="link"
     misc_feature    1120..1185
                     /note="P2A Codon Version 1 (JH Kim et al 2011)"
                     /note=""
     misc_feature    8096..9843
                     /note="CAG Promoter"
     misc_feature    412..1119
                     /note="mTFP1"
     source          1..9843
                     /dnas_title="pCAG-mTHC"
ORIGIN
        1 GGCAAAGAAT TCATGAGGCC GGCCACCNNN nnnnnnnnnn nnnnnnnnnn nnnnnnnnnn
       61 nnnnnnnnnn nnnnnnnnnn nnnnnnnnnn nnnnnnnnnn nnnnnnnnnn nnnnnnnnnn
      121 nnnnnnnnnn nnnnnnnnnn nnnnnnnnnn nnnnnnnnnn nnnnnnnnnn nnnnnnnnnn
      181 nnnnnnnnnn nnnnnnnnnn nnnnnnnnnn nnnnnnnnnn nnnnnnnnnn nnnnnnnnnn
      241 nnnnnnnnnn nnnnnnnnnn nnnnnnnnnn nnnnnnnnnn nnnnnnnnnn nnnnnnnnnn
      301 nnnnnnnnnn nnnnnnnnnn nnnnnnnnnn nnnnnnnnnn nnnnnnnnnn nnnnnnnnnn
      361 nnnnnnnnnn nnnnnnnnnn nnnnnnnnnn nnnnnnnnnn nnnnntccac cATGGTGAGC
      421 AAGGGCGAGG AGACCACAAT GGGCGTAATC AAGCCCGACA TGAAGATCAA GCTGAAGATG
      481 GAGGGCAACG TGAATGGCCA CGCCTTCGTG ATCGAGGGCG AGGGCGAGGG CAAGCCCTAC
      541 GACGGCACCA ACACCATCAA CCTGGAGGTG AAGGAGGGAG CCCCCCTGCC CTTCTCCTAC
      601 GACATTCTGA CCACCGCGTT CGCCTACGGC AACAGGGCCT TCACCAAGTA CCCCGACGAC
      661 ATCCCCAACT ACTTCAAGCA GTCCTTCCCC GAGGGCTACT CTTGGGAGCG CACCATGACC
      721 TTCGAGGACA AGGGCATCGT GAAGGTGAAG TCCGACATCT CCATGGAGGA GGACTCCTTC
      781 ATCTACGAGA TACACCTCAA GGGCGAGAAC TTCCCCCCCA ACGGCCCCGT GATGCAGAAG
      841 AAGACCACCG GCTGGGACGC CTCCACCGAG AGGATGTACG TGCGCGACGG CGTGCTGAAG
      901 GGCGACGTCA AGCACAAGCT GCTGCTGGAG GGCGGCGGCC ACCACCGCGT TGACTTCAAG
      961 ACCATCTACA GGGCCAAGAA GGCGGTGAAG CTGCCCGACT ATCACTTTGT GGACCACCGC
     1021 ATCGAGATCC TGAACCACGA CAAGGACTAC AACAAGGTGA CCGTTTACGA GAGCGCCGTG
     1081 GCCCGCAACT CCACCGACGG CATGGACGAG CTGTACAAGG GAAGCGGAGC TACTAACTTC
     1141 AGCCTGCTGA AGCAGGCTGG AGACGTGGAG GAGAACCCTG GACCTatgaa aaagcctgaa
     1201 ctcaccgcga cgtctgtcga gaagtttctg atcgaaaagt tcgacagcgt ctccgacctg
     1261 atgcagctct cggagggcga agaatctcgt gctttcagct tcgatgtagg agggcgtgga
     1321 tatgtcctgc gggtaaatag ctgcgccgat ggtttctaca aagatcgtta tgtttatcgg
     1381 cactttgcat cggccgcgct cccgattccg gaagtgcttg acattgggga attcagcgag
     1441 agcctgacct attgcatctc ccgccgtgca cagggtgtca cgttgcaaga cctgcctgaa
     1501 accgaactgc ccgctgttct gcagccggtc gcggaggcca tggatgcgat cgctgcggcc
     1561 gatcttagcc agacgagcgg gttcggccca ttcggaccgc aaggaatcgg tcaatacact
     1621 acatggcgtg atttcatatg cgcgattgct gatccccatg tgtatcactg gcaaactgtg
     1681 atggacgaca ccgtcagtgc gtccgtcgcg caggctctcg atgagctgat gctttgggcc
     1741 gaggactgcc ccgaagtccg gcacctcgtg cacgcggatt tcggctccaa caatgtcctg
     1801 acggacaatg gccgcataac agcggtcatt gactggagcg aggcgatgtt cggggattcc
     1861 caatacgagg tcgccaacat cttcttctgg aggccgtggt tggcttgtat ggagcagcag
     1921 acgcgctact tcgagcggag gcatccggag cttgcaggat cgccgcggct ccgggcgtat
     1981 atgctccgca ttggtcttga ccaactctat cagagcttgg ttgacggcaa tttcgatgat
     2041 gcagcttggg cgcagggtcg atgcgacgca atcgtccgat ccggagccgg gactgtcggg
     2101 cgtacacaaa tcgcccgcag aagcgcggcc gtctggaccg atggctgtgt agaagtactc
     2161 gccgatagtg gaaaccgacg ccccagcact cgtccgaggg caaaggaacg cGGCTCCGGC
     2221 GCAACAAATT TCTCTCTCCT CAAACAAGCA GGCGATGTTG AAGAAAATCC CGGGCCCATG
     2281 TCCAATTTAC TGACCGTACA CCAAAATTTG CCTGCATTAC CGGTCGATGC AACGAGTGAT
     2341 GAGGTTCGCA AGAACCTGAT GGACATGTTC AGGGATCGCC AGGCGTTTTC TGAGCATACC
     2401 TGGAAAATGC TTCTGTCCGT TTGCCGGTCG TGGGCGGCAT GGTGCAAGTT GAATAACCGG
     2461 AAATGGTTTC CCGCAGAACC TGAAGATGTT CGCGATTATC TTCTATATCT TCAGGCGCGC
     2521 GGTCTGGCAG TAAAAACTAT CCAGCAACAT TTGGGCCAGC TAAACATGCT TCATCGTCGG
     2581 TCCGGGCTGC CACGACCAAG TGACAGCAAT GCTGTTTCAC TGGTTATGCG GCGGATCCGA
     2641 AAAGAAAACG TTGATGCCGG TGAACGTGCA AAACAGGCTC TAGCGTTCGA ACGCACTGAT
     2701 TTCGACCAGG TTCGTTCACT CATGGAAAAT AGCGATCGCT GCCAGGATAT ACGTAATCTG
     2761 GCATTTCTGG GGATTGCTTA TAACACCCTG TTACGTATAG CCGAAATTGC CAGGATCAGG
     2821 GTTAAAGATA TCTCACGTAC TGACGGTGGG AGAATGTTAA TCCATATTGG CAGAACGAAA
     2881 ACGCTGGTTA GCACCGCAGG TGTAGAGAAG GCACTTAGCC TGGGGGTAAC TAAACTGGTC
     2941 GAGCGATGGA TTTCCGTCTC TGGTGTAGCT GATGATCCGA ATAACTACCT GTTTTGCCGG
     3001 GTCAGAAAAA ATGGTGTTGC CGCGCCATCT GCCACCAGCC AGCTATCAAC TCGCGCCCTG
     3061 GAAGGGATTT TTGAAGCAAC TCATCGATTG ATTTACGGCG CTAAGGATGA CTCTGGTCAG
     3121 AGATACCTGG CCTGGTCTGG ACACAGTGCC CGTGTCGGAG CCGCGCGAGA TATGGCCCGC
     3181 GCTGGAGTTT CAATACCGGA GATCATGCAA GCTGGTGGCT GGACCAATGT AAATATTGTC
     3241 ATGAACTATA TCCGTAACCT GGATAGTGAA ACAGGGGCAA TGGTGCGCCT GCTGGAAGAT
     3301 GGCGATCTCG AGCCATCTGC TGGAGACATG AGAGCTGCCA ACCTTTGGCC AAGCCCGCTC
     3361 ATGATCAAAC GCTCTAAGAA GAACAGCCTG GCCTTGTCCC TGACGGCCGA CCAGATGGTC
     3421 AGTGCCTTGT TGGATGCTGA GCCCCCCATA CTCTATTCCG AGTATGATCC TACCAGACCC
     3481 TTCAGTGAAG CTTCGATGAT GGGCTTACTG ACCAACCTGG CAGACAGGGA GCTGGTTCAC
     3541 ATGATCAACT GGGCGAAGAG GGTGCCAGGC TTTGTGGATT TGACCCTCCA TGATCAGGTC
     3601 CACCTTCTAG AATGTGCCTG GCTAGAGATC CTGATGATTG GTCTCGTCTG GCGCTCCATG
     3661 GAGCACCCAG TGAAGCTACT GTTTGCTCCT AACTTGCTCT TGGACAGGAA CCAGGGAAAA
     3721 TGTGTAGAGG GCATGGTGGA GATCTTCGAC ATGCTGCTGG CTACATCATC TCGGTTCCGC
     3781 ATGATGAATC TGCAGGGAGA GGAGTTTGTG TGCCTCAAAT CTATTATTTT GCTTAATTCT
     3841 GGAGTGTACA CATTTCTGTC CAGCACCCTG AAGTCTCTGG AAGAGAAGGA CCATATCCAC
     3901 CGAGTCCTGG ACAAGATCAC AGACACTTTG ATCCACCTGA TGGCCAAGGC AGGCCTGACC
     3961 CTGCAGCAGC AGCACCAGCG GCTGGCCCAG CTCCTCCTCA TCCTCTCCCA CATCAGGCAC
     4021 ATGAGTAACA AAGGCATGGA GCATCTGTAC AGCATGAAGT GCAAGAACGT GGTGCCCCTC
     4081 TATGACCTGC TGCTGGAGGC GGCGGACGCC CACCGCCTAC ATGCGCCCAC TAGCCGTGGA
     4141 GGGGCATCCG TGGAGGAGAC GGACCAAAGC CACTTGGCCA CTGCGGGCTC TACTTCATCG
     4201 CATTCCTTGC AAAAGTATTA CATCACGGGG GAGGCAGAGG GTTTCCCTGC CACAGCTTGA
     4261 TAGCGGCCGC ACTCCTCAGG TGCAGGCTGC CTATCAGAAG GTGGTGGCTG GTGTGGCCAA
     4321 TGCCCTGGCT CACAAATACC ACTGAGATCT TTTTCCCTCT GCCAAAAATT ATGGGGACAT
     4381 CATGAAGCCC CTTGAGCATC TGACTTCTGG CTAATAAAGG AAATTTATTT TCATTGCAAT
     4441 AGTGTGTTGG AATTTTTTGT GTCTCTCACT CGGAAGGACA TATGGGAGGG CAAATCATTT
     4501 AAAACATCAG AATGAGTATT TGGTTTAGAG TTTGGCAACA TATGCCCATA TGCTGGCTGC
     4561 CATGAACAAA GGTTGGCTAT AAAGAGGTCA TCAGTATATG AAACAGCCCC CTGCTGTCCA
     4621 TTCCTTATTC CATAGAAAAG CCTTGACTTG AGGTTAGATT TTTTTTATAT TTTGTTTTGT
     4681 GTTATTTTTT TCTTTAACAT CCCTAAAATT TTCCTTACAT GTTTTACTAG CCAGATTTTT
     4741 CCTCCTCTCC TGACTACTCC CAGTCATAGC TGTCCCTCTT CTCTTATGGA GATCCCTCGA
     4801 CCTGCAGCCC AAGCTTGGCG TAATCATGGT CATAGCTGTT TCCTGTGTGA AATTGTTATC
     4861 CGCTCACAAT TCCACACAAC ATACGAGCCG GATGCATAAA GTGTAAAGCC TGGGGTGCCT
     4921 AATGAGTGAA ACTCATCAAT GTATCTTAAG GCGTAAATTG TAAGCGTTAA TATTTTGTTA
     4981 AAATTCGCGT TAAATTTTTG TTAAATCAGC TCATTTTTTA ACCAATAGGC CGAAATCGGC
     5041 AAAATCCCTT ATAAATCAAA AGAATAGACC GAGATAGGGT NNNNNNNNNN NNNNNNNNNN
     5101 NNNNNNNNNN NNNNNNNAAA GAACGTGGAC TCCAACGTCA AAGGNNNNNN NNNNNNNNNN
     5161 NNNNNNNNNN NNNNNNNNNN NNNNNNNNNN NNNTNNNNNN NNNNNNNNNN NNNNNNNNNN
     5221 NNNNNNNNNN NNNNNNNNNN NNNNNNNNNN NNNNNNNNNN NNNNNNNNNN NNNNNNNNNN
     5281 NNNNNGNNNN NNNNNNNNNN NNNNNNNNNN NNNNNNNNNN NNNNNNNNNN NNNNNNNNNN
     5341 NNNNNNNNNN NNNNNNNNNN NNNNNNNNNN NNNNNNNNNN NNNNNNNNNN NNNNNNNNNN
     5401 NNNNNNNNNN CAGGTGGCAC TTTTCGGGGA AATGTGCGCG GAACCCCTAT TTGTTTATTT
     5461 TTCTAAATAC ATTCAAATAT GTATCCGCTC ATGAGACAAT AACCCTGATA AATGCTTCAA
     5521 TAATATTGAA AAAGGAAGAG TCCTGAGGCG GAAAGAACCA GCTGTGGAAT GTGTGTCAGT
     5581 TAGGGTGTGG AAAGTCCCCA GGCTCCCCAG CAGGCAGAAG TATGCAAAGC ATGCATCTCA
     5641 ATTAGTCAGC AACCAGGTGT GGAAAGTCCC CAGGCTCCCC AGCAGGCAGA AGTATGCAAA
     5701 GCATGCATCT CAATTAGTCA GCAACCATAG TCCCGCCCCT AACTCCGCCC ATCCCGCCCC
     5761 TAACTCCGCC CAGTTCCGCC CATTCTCCGC CCCATGGCTG ACTAATTTTT TTTATTTATG
     5821 CAGAGGCCGA GGCCGCCTCG GCCTCTGAGC TATTCCAGAA GTAGTGAGGA GGCTTTTTTG
     5881 GAGGCCTAGG CTTTTGCAAA GATCGATCAA GAGACAGGAT GAGGATCGTT TCGCATGATT
     5941 GAACAAGATG GATTGCACGC AGGTTCTCCG GCCGCTTGGG TGGAGAGGCT ATTCGGCTAT
     6001 GACTGGGCAC AACAGACAAT CGGCTGCTCT GATGCCGCCG TGTTCCGGCT GTCAGCGCAG
     6061 GGGCGCCCGG TTCTTTTTGT CAAGACCGAC CTGTCCGGTG CCCTGAATGA ACTGCAAGAC
     6121 GAGGCAGCGC GGCTATCGTG GCTGGCCACG ACGGGCGTTC CTTGCGCAGC TGTGCTCGAC
     6181 GTTGTCACTG AAGCGGGAAG GGACTGGCTG CTATTGGGCG AAGTGCCGGG GCAGGATCTC
     6241 CTGTCATCTC ACCTTGCTCC TGCCGAGAAA GTATCCATCA TGGCTGATGC AATGCGGCGG
     6301 CTGCATACGC TTGATCCGGC TACCTGCCCA TTCGACCACC AAGCGAAACA TCGCATCGAG
     6361 CGAGCACGTA CTCGGATGGA AGCCGGTCTT GTCGATCAGG ATGATCTGGA CGAAGAGCAT
     6421 CAGGGGCTCG CGCCAGCCGA ACTGTTCGCC AGGCTCAAGG CGAGCATGCC CGACGGCGAG
     6481 GATCTCGTCG TGACCCATGG CGATGCCTGC TTGCCGAATA TCATGGTGGA AAATGGCCGC
     6541 TTTTCTGGAT TCATCGACTG TGGCCGGCTG GGTGTGGCGG ACCGCTATCA GGACATAGCG
     6601 TTGGCTACCC GTGATATTGC TGAAGAGCTT GGCGGCGAAT GGGCTGACCG CTTCCTCGTG
     6661 CTTTACGGTA TCGCCGCTCC CGATTCGCAG CGCATCGCCT TCTATCGCCT TCTTGACGAG
     6721 TTCTTCTGAG CGGGACTCTG GGGTTCGAAA TGACCGACCA AGCGACGCCC AACCTGCCAT
     6781 CACGAGATTT CGATTCCACC GCCGCCTTCT ATGAAAGGTT GGGCTTCGGA ATCGTTTTCC
     6841 GGGACGCCGG CTGGATGATC CTCCAGCGCG GGGATCTCAT GCTGGAGTTC TTCGCCCACC
     6901 CTAGGGGGAG GCTAACTGAA ACACGGAAGG AGACAATACC GGAAGGAACC CGCGCTATGA
     6961 CGGCAATAAA AAGACAGAAT AAAACGCACG GTGTTGGGTC GTTTGTTCAT AAACGCGGGG
     7021 TTCGGTCCCA GGGCTGGCAC TCTGTCGATA CCCCACCGAG ACCCCATTGG GGCCAATACG
     7081 CCCGCGTTTC TTCCTTTTCC CCACCCCACC CCCCAAGTTC GGGTGAAGGC CCAGGGCTCG
     7141 CAGCCAACGT CGGGGCGGCA GGCCCTGCCA TAGCCTCAGG TTACTCATAT ATACTTTAGA
     7201 TTGATTTAAA ACTTCATTTT TAATTTAAAA GGATCTAGGT GAAGATCCTT TTTGATAATC
     7261 TCATGACCAA AATCCCTTAA CGTGAGTTTT CGTTCCACTG AGCGTCAGAC CCCGTAGAAA
     7321 AGATCAAAGG ATCTTCTTGA GATCCTTTTT TTCTGCGCGT AATCTGCTGC TTGCAAACAA
     7381 AAAAACCACC GCTACCAGCG GTGGTTTGTT TGCCGGATCA AGAGCTACCA ACTCTTTTTC
     7441 CGAAGGTAAC TGGCTTCAGC AGAGCGCAGA TACCAAATAC TGTCCTTCTA GTGTAGCCGT
     7501 AGTTAGGCCA CCACTTCAAG AACTCTGTAG CACCGCCTAC ATACCTCGCT CTGCTAATCC
     7561 TGTTACCAGT GGCTGCTGCC AGTGGCGATA AGTCGTGTCT TACCGGGTTG GACTCAAGAC
     7621 GATAGTTACC GGATAAGGCG CAGCGGTCGG GCTGAACGGG GGGTTCGTGC ACACAGCCCA
     7681 GCTTGGAGCG AACGACCTAC ACCGAACTGA GATACCTACA GCGTGAGCTA TGAGAAAGCG
     7741 CCACGCTTCC CGAAGGGAGA AAGGCGGACA GGTATCCGGT AAGCGGCAGG GTCGGAACAG
     7801 GAGAGCGCAC GAGGGAGCTT CCAGGGGGAA ACGCCTGGTA TCTTTATAGT CCTGTCGGGT
     7861 TTCGCCACCT CTGACTTGAG CGTCGATTTT TGTGATGCTC GTCAGGGGGG CGGAGCCTAT
     7921 GGAAAAACGC CAGCAACGCG GCCTTTTTAC GGTTCCTGGC CTTTTGCTGG CCTTTTGCTC
     7981 ACATGTTCTT TCCTGCGTTA TCCCCTGATT CTGTGGATAA CCGTATTACC GCCATGCATT
     8041 AGTTATTACT AGCGCTACCG GACTCAGATC TCGAGCTCAA GCTTCGAATT CTGCAGTCGA
     8101 CATTGATTAT TGACTAGTTA TTAATAGTAA TCAATTACGG GGTCATTAGT TCATAGCCCA
     8161 TATATGGAGT TCCGCGTTAC ATAACTTACG GTAAATGGCC CGCCTGGCTG ACCGCCCAAC
     8221 GACCCCCGCC CATTGACGTC AATAATGACG TATGTTCCCA TAGTAACGCC AATAGGGACT
     8281 TTCCATTGAC GTCAATGGGT GGACTATTTA CGGTAAACTG CCCACTTGGC AGTACATCAA
     8341 GTGTATCATA TGCCAAGTAC GCCCCCTATT GACGTCAATG ACGGTAAATG GCCCGCCTGG
     8401 CATTATGCCC AGTACATGAC CTTATGGGAC TTTCCTACTT GGCAGTACAT CTACGTATTA
     8461 GTCATCGCTA TTACCATGGG TCGAGGTGAG CCCCACGTTC TGCTTCACTC TCCCCATCTC
     8521 CCCCCCCTCC CCACCCCCAA TTTTGTATTT ATTTATTTTT TAATTATTTT GTGCAGCGAT
     8581 GGGGGCGGGG GGGGGGGGGG CGCGCGCCAG GCGGGGCGGG GCGGGGCGAG GGGCGGGGCG
     8641 GGGCGAGGCG GAGAGGTGCG GCGGCAGCCA ATCAGAGCGG CGCGCTCCGA AAGTTTCCTT
     8701 TTATGGCGAG GCGGCGGCGG CGGCGGCCCT ATAAAAAGCG AAGCGCGCGG CGGGCGGGAG
     8761 TCGCTGCGTT GCCTTCGCCC CGTGCCCCGC TCCGCGCCGC CTCGCGCCGC CCGCCCCGGC
     8821 TCTGACTGAC CGCGTTACTC CCACAGGTGA GCGGGCGGGA CGGCCCTTCT CCTCCGGGCT
     8881 GTAATTAGCG CTTGGTTTAA TGACGGCTCG TTTCTTTTCT GTGGCTGCGT GAAAGCCTTA
     8941 AAGGGCTCCG GGAGGGCCCT TTGTGCGGGG GGGAGCGGCT CGGGGGGTGC GTGCGTGTGT
     9001 GTGTGCGTGG GGAGCGCCGC GTGCGGCCCG CGCTGCCCGG CGGCTGTGAG CGCTGCGGGC
     9061 GCGGCGCGGG GCTTTGTGCG CTCCGCGTGT GCGCGAGGGG AGCGCGGCCG GGGGCGGTGC
     9121 CCCGCGGTGC GGGGGGGCTG CGAGGGGAAC AAAGGCTGCG TGCGGGGTGT GTGCGTGGGG
     9181 GGGTGAGCAG GGGGTGTGGG CGCGGCGGTC GGGCTGTAAC CCCCCCCTGC ACCCCCCTCC
     9241 CCGAGTTGCT GAGCACGGCC CGGCTTCGGG TGCGGGGCTC CGTGCGGGGC GTGGCGCGGG
     9301 GCTCGCCGTG CCGGGCGGGG GGTGGCGGCA GGTGGGGGTG CCGGGCGGGG CGGGGCCGCC
     9361 TCGGGCCGGG GAGGGCTCGG GGGAGGGGCG CGGCGGCCCC GGAGCGCCGG CGGCTGTCGA
     9421 GGCGCGGCGA GCCGCAGCCA TTGCCTTTTA TGGTAATCGT GCGAGAGGGC GCAGGGACTT
     9481 CCTTTGTCCC AAATCTGGCG GAGCCGAAAT CTGGGAGGCG CCGCCGCACC CCCTCTAGCG
     9541 GGCGCGGGCG AAGCGGTGCG GCGCCGGCAG GAAGGAAATG GGCGGGGAGG GCCTTCGTGC
     9601 GTCGCCGCGC CGCCGTCCCC TTCTCCATCT CCAGCCTCGG GGCTGCCGCA GGGGGACGGC
     9661 TGCCTTCGGG GGGGACGGGG CAGGGCGGGG TTCGGCTTCT GGCGTGTGAC CGGCGGCTCT
     9721 AGAGCCTCTG CTAACCATGT TCATGCCTTC TTCTTTTTCC TACAGCTCCT GGGCAACGTG
     9781 CTGGTTATTG TGCTGTCTCA TCATTTTGGC AAAGAATTCC TCGAGGATGA TCCACCGGTC
     9841 GCC
//
