>Addgene plasmid #112620 | pCAG-mTHC | depositor full sequence | sequence record 226488 | pCAG-mTHC sequence 9843 bps
GGCAAAGAATTCATGAGGCCGGCCACC
[378 nt withheld, positions 28-405]
TCCACCATGGTGAGCAAGGGCGAGGAGACCACAATGGGCGTAATCAAGCCCGACATGAAGATCAAGCTGA
AGATGGAGGGCAACGTGAATGGCCACGCCTTCGTGATCGAGGGCGAGGGCGAGGGCAAGCCCTACGACGG
CACCAACACCATCAACCTGGAGGTGAAGGAGGGAGCCCCCCTGCCCTTCTCCTACGACATTCTGACCACC
GCGTTCGCCTACGGCAACAGGGCCTTCACCAAGTACCCCGACGACATCCCCAACTACTTCAAGCAGTCCT
TCCCCGAGGGCTACTCTTGGGAGCGCACCATGACCTTCGAGGACAAGGGCATCGTGAAGGTGAAGTCCGA
CATCTCCATGGAGGAGGACTCCTTCATCTACGAGATACACCTCAAGGGCGAGAACTTCCCCCCCAACGGC
CCCGTGATGCAGAAGAAGACCACCGGCTGGGACGCCTCCACCGAGAGGATGTACGTGCGCGACGGCGTGC
TGAAGGGCGACGTCAAGCACAAGCTGCTGCTGGAGGGCGGCGGCCACCACCGCGTTGACTTCAAGACCAT
CTACAGGGCCAAGAAGGCGGTGAAGCTGCCCGACTATCACTTTGTGGACCACCGCATCGAGATCCTGAAC
CACGACAAGGACTACAACAAGGTGACCGTTTACGAGAGCGCCGTGGCCCGCAACTCCACCGACGGCATGG
ACGAGCTGTACAAGGGAAGCGGAGCTACTAACTTCAGCCTGCTGAAGCAGGCTGGAGACGTGGAGGAGAA
CCCTGGACCTATGAAAAAGCCTGAACTCACCGCGACGTCTGTCGAGAAGTTTCTGATCGAAAAGTTCGAC
AGCGTCTCCGACCTGATGCAGCTCTCGGAGGGCGAAGAATCTCGTGCTTTCAGCTTCGATGTAGGAGGGC
GTGGATATGTCCTGCGGGTAAATAGCTGCGCCGATGGTTTCTACAAAGATCGTTATGTTTATCGGCACTT
TGCATCGGCCGCGCTCCCGATTCCGGAAGTGCTTGACATTGGGGAATTCAGCGAGAGCCTGACCTATTGC
ATCTCCCGCCGTGCACAGGGTGTCACGTTGCAAGACCTGCCTGAAACCGAACTGCCCGCTGTTCTGCAGC
CGGTCGCGGAGGCCATGGATGCGATCGCTGCGGCCGATCTTAGCCAGACGAGCGGGTTCGGCCCATTCGG
ACCGCAAGGAATCGGTCAATACACTACATGGCGTGATTTCATATGCGCGATTGCTGATCCCCATGTGTAT
CACTGGCAAACTGTGATGGACGACACCGTCAGTGCGTCCGTCGCGCAGGCTCTCGATGAGCTGATGCTTT
GGGCCGAGGACTGCCCCGAAGTCCGGCACCTCGTGCACGCGGATTTCGGCTCCAACAATGTCCTGACGGA
CAATGGCCGCATAACAGCGGTCATTGACTGGAGCGAGGCGATGTTCGGGGATTCCCAATACGAGGTCGCC
AACATCTTCTTCTGGAGGCCGTGGTTGGCTTGTATGGAGCAGCAGACGCGCTACTTCGAGCGGAGGCATC
CGGAGCTTGCAGGATCGCCGCGGCTCCGGGCGTATATGCTCCGCATTGGTCTTGACCAACTCTATCAGAG
CTTGGTTGACGGCAATTTCGATGATGCAGCTTGGGCGCAGGGTCGATGCGACGCAATCGTCCGATCCGGA
GCCGGGACTGTCGGGCGTACACAAATCGCCCGCAGAAGCGCGGCCGTCTGGACCGATGGCTGTGTAGAAG
TACTCGCCGATAGTGGAAACCGACGCCCCAGCACTCGTCCGAGGGCAAAGGAACGCGGCTCCGGCGCAAC
AAATTTCTCTCTCCTCAAACAAGCAGGCGATGTTGAAGAAAATCCCGGGCCCATGTCCAATTTACTGACC
GTACACCAAAATTTGCCTGCATTACCGGTCGATGCAACGAGTGATGAGGTTCGCAAGAACCTGATGGACA
TGTTCAGGGATCGCCAGGCGTTTTCTGAGCATACCTGGAAAATGCTTCTGTCCGTTTGCCGGTCGTGGGC
GGCATGGTGCAAGTTGAATAACCGGAAATGGTTTCCCGCAGAACCTGAAGATGTTCGCGATTATCTTCTA
TATCTTCAGGCGCGCGGTCTGGCAGTAAAAACTATCCAGCAACATTTGGGCCAGCTAAACATGCTTCATC
GTCGGTCCGGGCTGCCACGACCAAGTGACAGCAATGCTGTTTCACTGGTTATGCGGCGGATCCGAAAAGA
AAACGTTGATGCCGGTGAACGTGCAAAACAGGCTCTAGCGTTCGAACGCACTGATTTCGACCAGGTTCGT
TCACTCATGGAAAATAGCGATCGCTGCCAGGATATACGTAATCTGGCATTTCTGGGGATTGCTTATAACA
CCCTGTTACGTATAGCCGAAATTGCCAGGATCAGGGTTAAAGATATCTCACGTACTGACGGTGGGAGAAT
GTTAATCCATATTGGCAGAACGAAAACGCTGGTTAGCACCGCAGGTGTAGAGAAGGCACTTAGCCTGGGG
GTAACTAAACTGGTCGAGCGATGGATTTCCGTCTCTGGTGTAGCTGATGATCCGAATAACTACCTGTTTT
GCCGGGTCAGAAAAAATGGTGTTGCCGCGCCATCTGCCACCAGCCAGCTATCAACTCGCGCCCTGGAAGG
GATTTTTGAAGCAACTCATCGATTGATTTACGGCGCTAAGGATGACTCTGGTCAGAGATACCTGGCCTGG
TCTGGACACAGTGCCCGTGTCGGAGCCGCGCGAGATATGGCCCGCGCTGGAGTTTCAATACCGGAGATCA
TGCAAGCTGGTGGCTGGACCAATGTAAATATTGTCATGAACTATATCCGTAACCTGGATAGTGAAACAGG
GGCAATGGTGCGCCTGCTGGAAGATGGCGATCTCGAGCCATCTGCTGGAGACATGAGAGCTGCCAACCTT
TGGCCAAGCCCGCTCATGATCAAACGCTCTAAGAAGAACAGCCTGGCCTTGTCCCTGACGGCCGACCAGA
TGGTCAGTGCCTTGTTGGATGCTGAGCCCCCCATACTCTATTCCGAGTATGATCCTACCAGACCCTTCAG
TGAAGCTTCGATGATGGGCTTACTGACCAACCTGGCAGACAGGGAGCTGGTTCACATGATCAACTGGGCG
AAGAGGGTGCCAGGCTTTGTGGATTTGACCCTCCATGATCAGGTCCACCTTCTAGAATGTGCCTGGCTAG
AGATCCTGATGATTGGTCTCGTCTGGCGCTCCATGGAGCACCCAGTGAAGCTACTGTTTGCTCCTAACTT
GCTCTTGGACAGGAACCAGGGAAAATGTGTAGAGGGCATGGTGGAGATCTTCGACATGCTGCTGGCTACA
TCATCTCGGTTCCGCATGATGAATCTGCAGGGAGAGGAGTTTGTGTGCCTCAAATCTATTATTTTGCTTA
ATTCTGGAGTGTACACATTTCTGTCCAGCACCCTGAAGTCTCTGGAAGAGAAGGACCATATCCACCGAGT
CCTGGACAAGATCACAGACACTTTGATCCACCTGATGGCCAAGGCAGGCCTGACCCTGCAGCAGCAGCAC
CAGCGGCTGGCCCAGCTCCTCCTCATCCTCTCCCACATCAGGCACATGAGTAACAAAGGCATGGAGCATC
TGTACAGCATGAAGTGCAAGAACGTGGTGCCCCTCTATGACCTGCTGCTGGAGGCGGCGGACGCCCACCG
CCTACATGCGCCCACTAGCCGTGGAGGGGCATCCGTGGAGGAGACGGACCAAAGCCACTTGGCCACTGCG
GGCTCTACTTCATCGCATTCCTTGCAAAAGTATTACATCACGGGGGAGGCAGAGGGTTTCCCTGCCACAG
CTTGATAGCGGCCGCACTCCTCAGGTGCAGGCTGCCTATCAGAAGGTGGTGGCTGGTGTGGCCAATGCCC
TGGCTCACAAATACCACTGAGATCTTTTTCCCTCTGCCAAAAATTATGGGGACATCATGAAGCCCCTTGA
GCATCTGACTTCTGGCTAATAAAGGAAATTTATTTTCATTGCAATAGTGTGTTGGAATTTTTTGTGTCTC
TCACTCGGAAGGACATATGGGAGGGCAAATCATTTAAAACATCAGAATGAGTATTTGGTTTAGAGTTTGG
CAACATATGCCCATATGCTGGCTGCCATGAACAAAGGTTGGCTATAAAGAGGTCATCAGTATATGAAACA
GCCCCCTGCTGTCCATTCCTTATTCCATAGAAAAGCCTTGACTTGAGGTTAGATTTTTTTTATATTTTGT
TTTGTGTTATTTTTTTCTTTAACATCCCTAAAATTTTCCTTACATGTTTTACTAGCCAGATTTTTCCTCC
TCTCCTGACTACTCCCAGTCATAGCTGTCCCTCTTCTCTTATGGAGATCCCTCGACCTGCAGCCCAAGCT
TGGCGTAATCATGGTCATAGCTGTTTCCTGTGTGAAATTGTTATCCGCTCACAATTCCACACAACATACG
AGCCGGATGCATAAAGTGTAAAGCCTGGGGTGCCTAATGAGTGAAACTCATCAATGTATCTTAAGGCGTA
AATTGTAAGCGTTAATATTTTGTTAAAATTCGCGTTAAATTTTTGTTAAATCAGCTCATTTTTTAACCAA
TAGGCCGAAATCGGCAAAATCCCTTATAAATCAAAAGAATAGACCGAGATAGGGT
[37 nt withheld, positions 5081-5117]
AAAGAACGTGGACTCCAACGTCAAAGG
[49 nt withheld, positions 5145-5193]
T
[91 nt withheld, positions 5195-5285]
G
[124 nt withheld, positions 5287-5410]
CAGGTGGCACTTTTCGGGGAAATGTGCGCGGAACCCCTATTTGTTTATTTTTCTAAATACATTCAAATAT
GTATCCGCTCATGAGACAATAACCCTGATAAATGCTTCAATAATATTGAAAAAGGAAGAGTCCTGAGGCG
GAAAGAACCAGCTGTGGAATGTGTGTCAGTTAGGGTGTGGAAAGTCCCCAGGCTCCCCAGCAGGCAGAAG
TATGCAAAGCATGCATCTCAATTAGTCAGCAACCAGGTGTGGAAAGTCCCCAGGCTCCCCAGCAGGCAGA
AGTATGCAAAGCATGCATCTCAATTAGTCAGCAACCATAGTCCCGCCCCTAACTCCGCCCATCCCGCCCC
TAACTCCGCCCAGTTCCGCCCATTCTCCGCCCCATGGCTGACTAATTTTTTTTATTTATGCAGAGGCCGA
GGCCGCCTCGGCCTCTGAGCTATTCCAGAAGTAGTGAGGAGGCTTTTTTGGAGGCCTAGGCTTTTGCAAA
GATCGATCAAGATACAGGATGAGGATCGTTTCGCATGATTGAACAAGATGGATTGCACGCAGGTTCTCCG
GCCGCTTGGGTGGAGAGGCTATTCGGCTATGACTGGGCACAACAGACAATCGGCTGCTCTGATGCCGCCG
TGTTCCGGCTGTCAGCGCAGGGGCGCCCGGTTCTTTTTGTCAAGACCGACCTGTCCGGTGCCCTGAATGA
ACTGCAAGACGAGGCAGCGCGGCTATCGTGGCTGGCCACGACGGGCGTTCCTTGCGCAGCTGTGCTCGAC
GTTGTCACTGAAGCGGGAAGGGACTGGCTGCTATTGGGCGAAGTGCCGGGGCAGGATCTCCTGTCATCTC
ACCTTGCTCCTGCCGAGAAAGTATCCATCATGGCTGATGCAATGCGGCGGCTGCATACGCTTGATCCGGC
TACCTGCCCATTCGACCACCAAGCGAAACATCGCATCGAGCGAGCACGTACTCGGATGGAAGCCGGTCTT
GTCGATCAGGATGATCTGGACGAAGAGCATCAGGGGCTCGCGCCAGCCGAACTGTTCGCCAGGCTCAAGG
CGAGCATGCCCGACGGCGAGGATCTCGTCGTGACCCATGGCGATGCCTGCTTGCCGAATATCATGGTGGA
AAATGGCCGCTTTTCTGGATTCATCGACTGTGGCCGGCTGGGTGTGGCGGACCGCTATCAGGACATAGCG
TTGGCTACCCGTGATATTGCTGAAGAGCTTGGCGGCGAATGGGCTGACCGCTTCCTCGTGCTTTACGGTA
TCGCCGCTCCCGATTCGCAGCGCATCGCCTTCTATCGCCTTCTTGACGAGTTCTTCTGAGCGGGACTCTG
GGGTTCGAAATGACCGACCAAGCGACGCCCAACCTGCCATCACGAGATTTCGATTCCACCGCCGCCTTCT
ATGAAAGGTTGGGCTTCGGAATCGTTTTCCGGGACGCCGGCTGGATGATCCTCCAGCGCGGGGATCTCAT
GCTGGAGTTCTTCGCCCACCCTAGGGGGAGGCTAACTGAAACACGGAAGGAGACAATACCGGAAGGAACC
CGCGCTATGACGGCAATAAAAAGACAGAATAAAACGCACGGTGTTGGGTCGTTTGTTCATAAACGCGGGG
TTCGGTCCCAGGGCTGGCACTCTGTCGATACCCCACCGAGACCCCATTGGGGCCAATACGCCCGCGTTTC
TTCCTTTTCCCCACCCCACCCCCCAAGTTCGGGTGAAGGCCCAGGGCTCGCAGCCAACGTCGGGGCGGCA
GGCCCTGCCATAGCCTCAGGTTACTCATATATACTTTAGATTGATTTAAAACTTCATTTTTAATTTAAAA
GGATCTAGGTGAAGATCCTTTTTGATAATCTCATGACCAAAATCCCTTAACGTGAGTTTTCGTTCCACTG
AGCGTCAGACCCCGTAGAAAAGATCAAAGGATCTTCTTGAGATCCTTTTTTTCTGCGCGTAATCTGCTGC
TTGCAAACAAAAAAACCACCGCTACCAGCGGTGGTTTGTTTGCCGGATCAAGAGCTACCAACTCTTTTTC
CGAAGGTAACTGGCTTCAGCAGAGCGCAGATACCAAATACTGTTCTTCTAGTGTAGCCGTAGTTAGGCCA
CCACTTCAAGAACTCTGTAGCACCGCCTACATACCTCGCTCTGCTAATCCTGTTACCAGTGGCTGCTGCC
AGTGGCGATAAGTCGTGTCTTACCGGGTTGGACTCAAGACGATAGTTACCGGATAAGGCGCAGCGGTCGG
GCTGAACGGGGGGTTCGTGCACACAGCCCAGCTTGGAGCGAACGACCTACACCGAACTGAGATACCTACA
GCGTGAGCTATGAGAAAGCGCCACGCTTCCCGAAGGGAGAAAGGCGGACAGGTATCCGGTAAGCGGCAGG
GTCGGAACAGGAGAGCGCACGAGGGAGCTTCCAGGGGGAAACGCCTGGTATCTTTATAGTCCTGTCGGGT
TTCGCCACCTCTGACTTGAGCGTCGATTTTTGTGATGCTCGTCAGGGGGGCGGAGCCTATGGAAAAACGC
CAGCAACGCGGCCTTTTTACGGTTCCTGGCCTTTTGCTGGCCTTTTGCTCACATGTTCTTTCCTGCGTTA
TCCCCTGATTCTGTGGATAACCGTATTACCGCCATGCATTAGTTATTACTAGCGCTACCGGACTCAGATC
TCGAGCTCAAGCTTCGAATTCTGCAGTCGACATTGATTATTGACTAGTTATTAATAGTAATCAATTACGG
GGTCATTAGTTCATAGCCCATATATGGAGTTCCGCGTTACATAACTTACGGTAAATGGCCCGCCTGGCTG
ACCGCCCAACGACCCCCGCCCATTGACGTCAATAATGACGTATGTTCCCATAGTAACGCCAATAGGGACT
TTCCATTGACGTCAATGGGTGGAGTATTTACGGTAAACTGCCCACTTGGCAGTACATCAAGTGTATCATA
TGCCAAGTACGCCCCCTATTGACGTCAATGACGGTAAATGGCCCGCCTGGCATTATGCCCAGTACATGAC
CTTATGGGACTTTCCTACTTGGCAGTACATCTACGTATTAGTCATCGCTATTACCATGGGTCGAGGTGAG
CCCCACGTTCTGCTTCACTCTCCCCATCTCCCCCCCCTCCCCACCCCCAATTTTGTATTTATTTATTTTT
TAATTATTTTGTGCAGCGATGGGGGCGGGGGGGGGGGGGGCGCGCGCCAGGCGGGGCGGGGCGGGGCGAG
GGGCGGGGCGGGGCGAGGCGGAGAGGTGCGGCGGCAGCCAATCAGAGCGGCGCGCTCCGAAAGTTTCCTT
TTATGGCGAGGCGGCGGCGGCGGCGGCCCTATAAAAAGCGAAGCGCGCGGCGGGCGGGAGTCGCTGCGTT
GCCTTCGCCCCGTGCCCCGCTCCGCGCCGCCTCGCGCCGCCCGCCCCGGCTCTGACTGACCGCGTTACTC
CCACAGGTGAGCGGGCGGGACGGCCCTTCTCCTCCGGGCTGTAATTAGCGCTTGGTTTAATGACGGCTCG
TTTCTTTTCTGTGGCTGCGTGAAAGCCTTAAAGGGCTCCGGGAGGGCCCTTTGTGCGGGGGGGAGCGGCT
CGGGGGGTGCGTGCGTGTGTGTGTGCGTGGGGAGCGCCGCGTGCGGCCCGCGCTGCCCGGCGGCTGTGAG
CGCTGCGGGCGCGGCGCGGGGCTTTGTGCGCTCCGCGTGTGCGCGAGGGGAGCGCGGCCGGGGGCGGTGC
CCCGCGGTGCGGGGGGGCTGCGAGGGGAACAAAGGCTGCGTGCGGGGTGTGTGCGTGGGGGGGTGAGCAG
GGGGTGTGGGCGCGGCGGTCGGGCTGTAACCCCCCCCTGCACCCCCCTCCCCGAGTTGCTGAGCACGGCC
CGGCTTCGGGTGCGGGGCTCCGTGCGGGGCGTGGCGCGGGGCTCGCCGTGCCGGGCGGGGGGTGGCGGCA
GGTGGGGGTGCCGGGCGGGGCGGGGCCGCCTCGGGCCGGGGAGGGCTCGGGGGAGGGGCGCGGCGGCCCC
GGAGCGCCGGCGGCTGTCGAGGCGCGGCGAGCCGCAGCCATTGCCTTTTATGGTAATCGTGCGAGAGGGC
GCAGGGACTTCCTTTGTCCCAAATCTGGCGGAGCCGAAATCTGGGAGGCGCCGCCGCACCCCCTCTAGCG
GGCGCGGGCGAAGCGGTGCGGCGCCGGCAGGAAGGAAATGGGCGGGGAGGGCCTTCGTGCGTCGCCGCGC
CGCCGTCCCCTTCTCCATCTCCAGCCTCGGGGCTGCCGCAGGGGGACGGCTGCCTTCGGGGGGGACGGGG
CAGGGCGGGGTTCGGCTTCTGGCGTGTGACCGGCGGCTCTAGAGCCTCTGCTAACCATGTTCATGCCTTC
TTCTTTTTCCTACAGCTCCTGGGCAACGTGCTGGTTATTGTGCTGTCTCATCATTTTGGCAAAGAATTCC
TCGAGGATGATCCACCGGTCGCC
Features (pLannotate 1.2.2; 22 found; start..end, strand, type, name):
     28..404     +  CDS            H2B (fragment) (sequence withheld): human histone H2B; HIST1H2BJ
    412..1119    +  CDS            mTFP1: mTFP1 is a basic (constitutively fluorescent) cyan fluorescent protein published in 2006, derived from Clavularia sp.. It has low acid sensitivity.
   1186..2208    +  CDS            hph: KHYB_ECOLX - Experimental evidence at protein level: Swiss-Prot protein existence level 1. The aminoglycoside phosphotransferases achieve inactivation of their antibiotic substrates by phosphorylation. Only phosphorylates hygromycin and closely related compounds such as demethyl analogs and destomycin. From Escherichia coli.
   2278..3306    +  CDS            cre: RECR_BPP1 - Experimental evidence at protein level: Swiss-Prot protein existence level 1. Catalyzes site-specific recombination between two 34-base- pair LOXP sites. Its role is to maintain the phage genome as a monomeric unit-copy plasmid in the lysogenic state. From Escherichia phage P1 (Bacteriophage P1).
   3319..4254    +  CDS            ERT2: mutated ligand-binding domain of the human estrogen receptor (Feil et al., 1997)
   4271..4342    +  CDS            HBB (fragment): HBB_PONPY - Experimental evidence at transcript level: Swiss-Prot protein existence level 2. Involved in oxygen transport from the lung to the various peripheral tissues. From Pongo pygmaeus (Bornean orangutan).
   4413..4468    +  polyA_signal   β-globin poly(A) signal: rabbit β-globin polyadenylation signal (Gil and Proudfoot, 1987)
   4853..4869    -  protein_bind   lac operator: The lac repressor binds to the lac operator to inhibit transcription in E. coli. This inhibition can be relieved by adding lactose or isopropyl-β-D-thiogalactopyranoside (IPTG). lac repressor encoded by lacI
   4877..4907    -  promoter       lac promoter: promoter for the E. coli lac operon
   4929..4948    +  polyA_signal   SV40 poly(A) signal (fragment): SV40 polyadenylation signal
   4982..5410    -  rep_origin     f1 ori (sequence partly withheld): f1 bacteriophage origin of replication; arrow indicates direction of (+) strand synthesis
   5437..5541    +  promoter       AmpR promoter: bla
   5543..5900    +  promoter       SV40 promoter: SV40 enhancer and early promoter
   5935..6729    +  CDS            NeoR/KanR: aminoglycoside phosphotransferase from Tn5; aph(3')-II (or nptII); confers resistance to neomycin, kanamycin, and G418 (Geneticin®)
   6750..6902    +  CDS            ble (fragment): BLE_KLEPN - Experimental evidence at protein level: Swiss-Prot protein existence level 1. Binding protein with a strong affinity to the bleomycin family of antibiotics. Binds to CL990; an antimitotic-antibiotic compound. From Klebsiella pneumoniae.
   6961..7008    +  polyA_signal   HSV TK poly(A) signal: herpes simplex virus thymidine kinase polyadenylation signal (Cole and Stacy, 1985)
   7099..7115    -  polyA_signal   bGH poly(A) signal (fragment): bovine growth hormone polyadenylation signal
   7337..7925    +  rep_origin     ori: high-copy-number ColE1/pMB1/pBR322/pUC origin of replication
   8049..8101    +  misc_feature   MCS (fragment): multiple cloning site
   8099..8478    +  enhancer       CMV enhancer: human cytomegalovirus immediate early enhancer
   8481..8756    +  promoter       chicken β-actin promoter: No description available
   8757..9765    +  intron         chimeric intron: chimera between introns from chicken β-actin and rabbit β-globin
