[The description below was written by a language model from this plasmid's Addgene catalogue record, the feature table of its GenBank file and pLannotate feature annotations shown in this document.]
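Description:
pCAG-mTHC is a 9,843 bp mammalian expression plasmid built on the promoterless pd2EGFP-1 (Clontech) backbone, into which a CAG promoter was inserted at the multiple cloning site. The backbone supplies a high-copy pUC-type origin for propagation in E. coli, an f1 origin, and a NeoR/KanR cassette preceded by both a bacterial promoter and the SV40 enhancer/early promoter and terminated by the HSV TK poly(A) signal. This cassette gives kanamycin selection in bacteria and would in principle also confer G418 resistance in mammalian cells, although the catalogue lists hygromycin as the mammalian selectable marker.

The payload is a single open reading frame driven by CAG, annotated as the CMV enhancer, chicken β-actin promoter and a chimeric β-actin/β-globin intron, and terminated by the rabbit β-globin polyadenylation region. It encodes three products separated by two P2A ribosome-skipping peptides, which the annotation indicates use different codon versions. The first is human histone H2B joined through a short linker to the teal/cyan fluorescent protein mTFP1, giving a chromatin-bound nuclear label. The second is hygromycin phosphotransferase for drug selection; the catalogue attributes it to a fungal record, while the automated annotation matches it to the E. coli hph gene. The third is CreERT2, Cre recombinase fused to a mutated oestrogen receptor ligand-binding domain, so that recombination at loxP sites depends on tamoxifen-type ligands.

Together these parts let transfected cells be identified by nuclear fluorescence, enriched with hygromycin and subjected to inducible Cre recombination from one strong, ubiquitous promoter. The associated publication describes reporter mouse and embryonic stem cell lines for inner ear sensory epithelia and otic lineage selection, but the record does not state the specific role of this CAG-driven version in that work.
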