Addgene plasmid #112620: pCAG-mTHC
Purpose: expression plasmid with CAG promoter driving multicistronic cassette H2BmTeal_p2A_HygroR_p2A_CreERt2
Depositing lab: Stefan Heller. Depositing organization: Stanford University. Publication: Fbxo2(VHC) mouse and embryonic stem cell reporter lines delineate in vitro-generated inner ear sensory epithelia cells and enable otic lineage selection and Cre-recombination. Hartman BH, Bscke R, Ellwanger DC, Keymeulen S, Scheibinger M, Heller S. Dev Biol. 2018 Sep 1. pii: S0012-1606(18)30499-8. doi: 10.1016/j.ydbio.2018.08.013. PubMed 30179592.
Backbone
  Vector backbone: promoterless backbone from pd2EGFP-1
  Backbone manufacturer: Clontech
  Backbone size w/o insert (bp): 3110
  Total vector size (bp): 9843
  Modifications to backbone: CAG promoter inserted at MCS
  Vector type: Mammalian Expression
  Selectable markers: Hygromycin
Growth in bacteria
  Bacterial resistance: Kanamycin, 50 μg/mL
  Growth temperature: 37°C
  Growth strain: DH5alpha
  Copy number: High Copy
Gene/Insert 1
  Gene/Insert name: H2B-mTFP1 (alt names: HIST1H2BB, H2B.1, H2B/f, H2BFF, MGC119804; mTFP1)
  Species: H. sapiens (human); Anthozoa
  Insert size (bp): 1101
  GenBank ID: NM_021058
  Entrez Gene: H2BC3 (a.k.a. H2B.1, H2B/f, H2BFF, HIST1H2BB)
  Promoter: CAG
  Tag / fusion protein: mTeal (mTFP1) (C terminal on insert)
  Cloning method: Gibson Cloning
  Sequencing primers: 5′ AAAGAATTCATGAGGCCGGCC; 3′ TGAAGTTAGTAGCTCCGCTTCC
Gene/Insert 2
  Gene/Insert name: Hygrophosphotransferase (alt names: HygroR; hygromycin-B)
  Species: Coccidioides posadasii C735 delta SOWgp
  Insert size (bp): 1023
  GenBank ID: XM_003071606
  Promoter: CAG
  Cloning method: Gibson Cloning
  Sequencing primers: 5′ atgaaaaagcctgaactcaccgc; 3′ ttcctttgccctcggacga
Gene/Insert 3
  Gene/Insert name: Cre-ERT2 fusion protein
  Species: Bacteriophage P1
  Insert size (bp): 1983
  Promoter: CAG
  Cloning method: Gibson Cloning
  Sequencing primers: 5′ ATGTCCAATTTACTGACCGTACA; 3′ TCAAGCTGTGGCAGGGAAACC
Resource information
  A portion of this plasmid was derived from a plasmid made by: H2B was cloned from Addgene plasmid 26750, mTFP1 (mTeal) was cloned from Addgene plasmid 54553, HygroR was cloned from Addgene plasmid 28226, CreERT2 and Rabbit betaglobin PolyA were cloned from Addgene plasmid 14797, CAG was cloned from Addgene plasmid 14797
Terms and licenses: Academic/Nonprofit Terms; Industry Terms: Not Available to Industry
Depositor comments: CAG promoter driving multicistronic reporter plasmid containing H2BmTFP1, HygroR, and CreERT2 in a single ORF with two P2A sequences.
How to cite: pCAG-mTHC was a gift from Stefan Heller (Addgene plasmid # 112620 ; http://n2t.net/addgene:112620 ; RRID:Addgene_112620)
