>Addgene plasmid #112620 | pCAG-mTHC | addgene partial sequence | sequence record 226487 | Addgene Partial NGS Result
GGCTTCTGGCGTGTGACCGGCGGCTCTAGAGCCTCTGCTAACCATGTTCATGCCTTCTTCTTTTTCCTAC
AGCTCCTGGGCAACGTGCTGGTTATTGTGCTGTCTCATCATTTTGGCAAAGAATTCCTCGAGGATGATCC
ACCGGTCGCCGGCAAAGAATTCATGAGGCCGGCCACC
[378 nt withheld, positions 178-555]
TCCACCATGGTGAGCAAGGGCGAGGAGACCACAATGGGCGTAATCAAGCCCGACATGAAGATCAAGCTGA
AGATGGAGGGCAACGTGAATGGCCACGCCTTCGTGATCGAGGGCGAGGGCGAGGGCAAGCCCTACGACGG
CACCAACACCATCAACCTGGAGGTGAAGGAGGGAGCCCCCCTGCCCTTCTCCTACGACATTCTGACCACC
GCGTTCGCCTACGGCAACAGGGCCTTCACCAAGTACCCCGACGACATCCCCAACTACTTCAAGCAGTCCT
TCCCCGAGGGCTACTCTTGGGAGCGCACCATGACCTTCGAGGACAAGGGCATCGTGAAGGTGAAGTCCGA
CATCTCCATGGAGGAGGACTCCTTCATCTACGAGATACACCTCAAGGGCGAGAACTTCCCCCCCAACGGC
CCCGTGATGCAGAAGAAGACCACCGGCTGGGACGCCTCCACCGAGAGGATGTACGTGCGCGACGGCGTGC
TGAAGGGCGACGTCAAGCACAAGCTGCTGCTGGAGGGCGGCGGCCACCACCGCGTTGACTTCAAGACCAT
CTACAGGGCCAAGAAGGCGGTGAAGCTGCCCGACTATCACTTTGTGGACCACCGCATCGAGATCCTGAAC
CACGACAAGGACTACAACAAGGTGACCGTTTACGAGAGCGCCGTGGCCCGCAACTCCACCGACGGCATGG
ACGAGCTGTACAAGGGAAGCGGAGCTACTAACTTCAGCCTGCTGAAGCAGGCTGGAGACGTGGAGGAGAA
CCCTGGACCTATGAAAAAGCCTGAACTCACCGCGACGTCTGTCGAGAAGTTTCTGATCGAAAAGTTCGAC
AGCGTCTCCGACCTGATGCAGCTCTCGGAGGGCGAAGAATCTCGTGCTTTCAGCTTCGATGTAGGAGGGC
GTGGATATGTCCTGCGGGTAAATAGCTGCGCCGATGGTTTCTACAAAGATCGTTATGTTTATCGGCACTT
TGCATCGGCCGCGCTCCCGATTCCGGAAGTGCTTGACATTGGGGAATTCAGCGAGAGCCTGACCTATTGC
ATCTCCCGCCGTGCACAGGGTGTCACGTTGCAAGACCTGCCTGAAACCGAACTGCCCGCTGTTCTGCAGC
CGGTCGCGGAGGCCATGGATGCGATCGCTGCGGCCGATCTTAGCCAGACGAGCGGGTTCGGCCCATTCGG
ACCGCAAGGAATCGGTCAATACACTACATGGCGTGATTTCATATGCGCGATTGCTGATCCCCATGTGTAT
CACTGGCAAACTGTGATGGACGACACCGTCAGTGCGTCCGTCGCGCAGGCTCTCGATGAGCTGATGCTTT
GGGCCGAGGACTGCCCCGAAGTCCGGCACCTCGTGCACGCGGATTTCGGCTCCAACAATGTCCTGACGGA
CAATGGCCGCATAACAGCGGTCATTGACTGGAGCGAGGCGATGTTCGGGGATTCCCAATACGAGGTCGCC
AACATCTTCTTCTGGAGGCCGTGGTTGGCTTGTATGGAGCAGCAGACGCGCTACTTCGAGCGGAGGCATC
CGGAGCTTGCAGGATCGCCGCGGCTCCGGGCGTATATGCTCCGCATTGGTCTTGACCAACTCTATCAGAG
CTTGGTTGACGGCAATTTCGATGATGCAGCTTGGGCGCAGGGTCGATGCGACGCAATCGTCCGATCCGGA
GCCGGGACTGTCGGGCGTACACAAATCGCCCGCAGAAGCGCGGCCGTCTGGACCGATGGCTGTGTAGAAG
TACTCGCCGATAGTGGAAACCGACGCCCCAGCACTCGTCCGAGGGCAAAGGAACGCGGCTCCGGCGCAAC
AAATTTCTCTCTCCTCAAACAAGCAGGCGATGTTGAAGAAAATCCCGGGCCCATGTCCAATTTACTGACC
GTACACCAAAATTTGCCTGCATTACCGGTCGATGCAACGAGTGATGAGGTTCGCAAGAACCTGATGGACA
TGTTCAGGGATCGCCAGGCGTTTTCTGAGCATACCTGGAAAATGCTTCTGTCCGTTTGCCGGTCGTGGGC
GGCATGGTGCAAGTTGAATAACCGGAAATGGTTTCCCGCAGAACCTGAAGATGTTCGCGATTATCTTCTA
TATCTTCAGGCGCGCGGTCTGGCAGTAAAAACTATCCAGCAACATTTGGGCCAGCTAAACATGCTTCATC
GTCGGTCCGGGCTGCCACGACCAAGTGACAGCAATGCTGTTTCACTGGTTATGCGGCGGATCCGAAAAGA
AAACGTTGATGCCGGTGAACGTGCAAAACAGGCTCTAGCGTTCGAACGCACTGATTTCGACCAGGTTCGT
TCACTCATGGAAAATAGCGATCGCTGCCAGGATATACGTAATCTGGCATTTCTGGGGATTGCTTATAACA
CCCTGTTACGTATAGCCGAAATTGCCAGGATCAGGGTTAAAGATATCTCACGTACTGACGGTGGGAGAAT
GTTAATCCATATTGGCAGAACGAAAACGCTGGTTAGCACCGCAGGTGTAGAGAAGGCACTTAGCCTGGGG
GTAACTAAACTGGTCGAGCGATGGATTTCCGTCTCTGGTGTAGCTGATGATCCGAATAACTACCTGTTTT
GCCGGGTCAGAAAAAATGGTGTTGCCGCGCCATCTGCCACCAGCCAGCTATCAACTCGCGCCCTGGAAGG
GATTTTTGAAGCAACTCATCGATTGATTTACGGCGCTAAGGATGACTCTGGTCAGAGATACCTGGCCTGG
TCTGGACACAGTGCCCGTGTCGGAGCCGCGCGAGATATGGCCCGCGCTGGAGTTTCAATACCGGAGATCA
TGCAAGCTGGTGGCTGGACCAATGTAAATATTGTCATGAACTATATCCGTAACCTGGATAGTGAAACAGG
GGCAATGGTGCGCCTGCTGGAAGATGGCGATCTCGAGCCATCTGCTGGAGACATGAGAGCTGCCAACCTT
TGGCCAAGCCCGCTCATGATCAAACGCTCTAAGAAGAACAGCCTGGCCTTGTCCCTGACGGCCGACCAGA
TGGTCAGTGCCTTGTTGGATGCTGAGCCCCCCATACTCTATTCCGAGTATGATCCTACCAGACCCTTCAG
TGAAGCTTCGATGATGGGCTTACTGACCAACCTGGCAGACAGGGAGCTGGTTCACATGATCAACTGGGCG
AAGAGGGTGCCAGGCTTTGTGGATTTGACCCTCCATGATCAGGTCCACCTTCTAGAATGTGCCTGGCTAG
AGATCCTGATGATTGGTCTCGTCTGGCGCTCCATGGAGCACCCAGTGAAGCTACTGTTTGCTCCTAACTT
GCTCTTGGACAGGAACCAGGGAAAATGTGTAGAGGGCATGGTGGAGATCTTCGACATGCTGCTGGCTACA
TCATCTCGGTTCCGCATGATGAATCTGCAGGGAGAGGAGTTTGTGTGCCTCAAATCTATTATTTTGCTTA
ATTCTGGAGTGTACACATTTCTGTCCAGCACCCTGAAGTCTCTGGAAGAGAAGGACCATATCCACCGAGT
CCTGGACAAGATCACAGACACTTTGATCCACCTGATGGCCAAGGCAGGCCTGACCCTGCAGCAGCAGCAC
CAGCGGCTGGCCCAGCTCCTCCTCATCCTCTCCCACATCAGGCACATGAGTAACAAAGGCATGGAGCATC
TGTACAGCATGAAGTGCAAGAACGTGGTGCCCCTCTATGACCTGCTGCTGGAGGCGGCGGACGCCCACCG
CCTACATGCGCCCACTAGCCGTGGAGGGGCATCCGTGGAGGAGACGGACCAAAGCCACTTGGCCACTGCG
GGCTCTACTTCATCGCATTCCTTGCAAAAGTATTACATCACGGGGGAGGCAGAGGGTTTCCCTGCCACAG
CTTGATAGCGGCCGCACTCCTCAGGTGCAGGCTGCCTATCAGAAGGTGGTGGCTGGTGTGGCCAATGCCC
TGGCTCACAAATACCACTGAGATCTTTTTCCCTCTGCCAAAAATTATGGGGACATCATGAAGCCCCTTGA
GCATCTGACTTCTGGCTAATAAAGGAAATTTATTTTCATTGCAATAGTGTGTTGGAATTTTTTGTGTCTC
TCACTCGGAAGGACATATGGGAGGGCAAATCATTTAAAACATCAGAATGAGTATTTGGTTTAGAGTTTGG
CAACATATGCCCATATGCTGGCTGCCATGAACAAAGGTTGGCTATAAAGAGGTCATCAGTATATGAAACA
GCCCCCTGCTGTCCATTCCTTATTCCATAGAAAAGCCTTGACTTGAGGTTAGATTTTTTTTATATTTTGT
TTTGTGTTATTTTTTTCTTTAACATCCCTAAAATTTTCCTTACATGTTTTACTAGCCAGATTTTTCCTCC
TCTCCTGACTACTCCCAGTCATAGCTGTCCCTCTTCTCTTATGGAGATCCCTCGACCTGCAGCCCAAGCT
TGGCGTAATCATGGTCATAGCTGTTTCCTGTGTGAAATTGTTATCCGCTCACAATTCCACACAACATACG
AGCCGGATGCATAAAGTGTAAAGCCTGGGGTGCCTAATGAGTGAAACTCATCAATGTATCTTAAGGCGTA
AATTGTAAGCGTTAATATTTTGTTAAAATTCGCGTTAAATTTTTGTTAAATCAGCTCATTTTTTAACCAA
TAGGCCGAAATCGGCAAAATCCCTTATAAATCAAAAGAATAGACCGAGATAGGGT
[37 nt withheld, positions 5231-5267]
AAAGAACGTGGACTCCAACGTCAAAGG
[49 nt withheld, positions 5295-5343]
T
[91 nt withheld, positions 5345-5435]
G
[124 nt withheld, positions 5437-5560]
CAGGTGGCACTTTTCGGGGAAATGTGCGCGGAACCCCTATTTGTTTATTTTTCTAAATACATTCAAATAT
GTATCCGCTCATGAGACAATAACCCTGATAAATGCTTCAATAATATTGAAAAAGGAAGAGTCCTGAGGCG
GAAAGAACCAGCTGTGGAATGTGTGTCAGTTAGGGTGTGGAAAGTCCCCAGGCTCCCCAGCAGGCAGAAG
TATGCAAAGCATGCATCTCAATTAGTCAGCAACCAGGTGTGGAAAGTCCCCAGGCTCCCCAGCAGGCAGA
AGTATGCAAAGCATGCATCTCAATTAGTCAGCAACCATAGTCCCGCCCCTAACTCCGCCCATCCCGCCCC
TAACTCCGCCCAGTTCCGCCCATTCTCCGCCCCATGGCTGACTAATTTTTTTTATTTATGCAGAGGCCGA
GGCCGCCTCGGCCTCTGAGCTATTCCAGAAGTAGTGAGGAGGCTTTTTTGGAGGCCTAGGCTTTTGCAAA
GATCGATCAAGATACAGGATGAGGATCGTTTCGCATGATTGAACAAGATGGATTGCACGCAGGTTCTCCG
GCCGCTTGGGTGGAGAGGCTATTCGGCTATGACTGGGCACAACAGACAATCGGCTGCTCTGATGCCGCCG
TGTTCCGGCTGTCAGCGCAGGGGCGCCCGGTTCTTTTTGTCAAGACCGACCTGTCCGGTGCCCTGAATGA
ACTGCAAGACGAGGCAGCGCGGCTATCGTGGCTGGCCACGACGGGCGTTCCTTGCGCAGCTGTGCTCGAC
GTTGTCACTGAAGCGGGAAGGGACTGGCTGCTATTGGGCGAAGTGCCGGGGCAGGATCTCCTGTCATCTC
ACCTTGCTCCTGCCGAGAAAGTATCCATCATGGCTGATGCAATGCGGCGGCTGCATACGCTTGATCCGGC
TACCTGCCCATTCGACCACCAAGCGAAACATCGCATCGAGCGAGCACGTACTCGGATGGAAGCCGGTCTT
GTCGATCAGGATGATCTGGACGAAGAGCATCAGGGGCTCGCGCCAGCCGAACTGTTCGCCAGGCTCAAGG
CGAGCATGCCCGACGGCGAGGATCTCGTCGTGACCCATGGCGATGCCTGCTTGCCGAATATCATGGTGGA
AAATGGCCGCTTTTCTGGATTCATCGACTGTGGCCGGCTGGGTGTGGCGGACCGCTATCAGGACATAGCG
TTGGCTACCCGTGATATTGCTGAAGAGCTTGGCGGCGAATGGGCTGACCGCTTCCTCGTGCTTTACGGTA
TCGCCGCTCCCGATTCGCAGCGCATCGCCTTCTATCGCCTTCTTGACGAGTTCTTCTGAGCGGGACTCTG
GGGTTCGAAATGACCGACCAAGCGACGCCCAACCTGCCATCACGAGATTTCGATTCCACCGCCGCCTTCT
ATGAAAGGTTGGGCTTCGGAATCGTTTTCCGGGACGCCGGCTGGATGATCCTCCAGCGCGGGGATCTCAT
GCTGGAGTTCTTCGCCCACCCTAGGGGGAGGCTAACTGAAACACGGAAGGAGACAATACCGGAAGGAACC
CGCGCTATGACGGCAATAAAAAGACAGAATAAAACGCACGGTGTTGGGTCGTTTGTTCATAAACGCGGGG
TTCGGTCCCAGGGCTGGCACTCTGTCGATACCCCACCGAGACCCCATTGGGGCCAATACGCCCGCGTTTC
TTCCTTTTCCCCACCCCACCCCCCAAGTTCGGGTGAAGGCCCAGGGCTCGCAGCCAACGTCGGGGCGGCA
GGCCCTGCCATAGCCTCAGGTTACTCATATATACTTTAGATTGATTTAAAACTTCATTTTTAATTTAAAA
GGATCTAGGTGAAGATCCTTTTTGATAATCTCATGACCAAAATCCCTTAACGTGAGTTTTCGTTCCACTG
AGCGTCAGACCCCGTAGAAAAGATCAAAGGATCTTCTTGAGATCCTTTTTTTCTGCGCGTAATCTGCTGC
TTGCAAACAAAAAAACCACCGCTACCAGCGGTGGTTTGTTTGCCGGATCAAGAGCTACCAACTCTTTTTC
CGAAGGTAACTGGCTTCAGCAGAGCGCAGATACCAAATACTGTTCTTCTAGTGTAGCCGTAGTTAGGCCA
CCACTTCAAGAACTCTGTAGCACCGCCTACATACCTCGCTCTGCTAATCCTGTTACCAGTGGCTGCTGCC
AGTGGCGATAAGTCGTGTCTTACCGGGTTGGACTCAAGACGATAGTTACCGGATAAGGCGCAGCGGTCGG
GCTGAACGGGGGGTTCGTGCACACAGCCCAGCTTGGAGCGAACGACCTACACCGAACTGAGATACCTACA
GCGTGAGCTATGAGAAAGCGCCACGCTTCCCGAAGGGAGAAAGGCGGACAGGTATCCGGTAAGCGGCAGG
GTCGGAACAGGAGAGCGCACGAGGGAGCTTCCAGGGGGAAACGCCTGGTATCTTTATAGTCCTGTCGGGT
TTCGCCACCTCTGACTTGAGCGTCGATTTTTGTGATGCTCGTCAGGGGGGCGGAGCCTATGGAAAAACGC
CAGCAACGCGGCCTTTTTACGGTTCCTGGCCTTTTGCTGGCCTTTTGCTCACATGTTCTTTCCTGCGTTA
TCCCCTGATTCTGTGGATAACCGTATTACCGCCATGCATTAGTTATTACTAGCGCTACCGGACTCAGATC
TCGAGCTCAAGCTTCGAATTCTGCAGTCGACATTGATTATTGACTAGTTATTAATAGTAATCAATTACGG
GGTCATTAGTTCATAGCCCATATATGGAGTTCCGCGTTACATAACTTACGGTAAATGGCCCGCCTGGCTG
ACCGCCCAACGACCCCCGCCCATTGACGTCAATAATGACGTATGTTCCCATAGTAACGCCAATAGGGACT
TTCCATTGACGTCAATGGGTGGAGTATTTACGGTAAACTGCCCACTTGGCAGTACATCAAGTGTATCATA
TGCCAAGTACGCCCCCTATTGACGTCAATGACGGTAAATGGCCCGCCTGGCATTATGCCCAGTACATGAC
CTTATGGGACTTTCCTACTTGGCAGTACATCTACGTATTAGTCATCGCTATTACCATGGTGATGCGGTTT
TGGCAGTACATCAATGGGCGTGGATAGCGGTTTGACTCACGGGGATTTCCAAGTCTCCACCCCATTGACG
TCAATGGGAGTTTGTTTTGGCACCAAAATCAACGGGACTTTCCAAAATGTCGTAACAACTCCGCCCCATT
GACGCAAATGGGCGGTAGGCGTGTACGGTGGGAGGTCTATATAAGCAGCGCGTTTTGCCTGTACTGGGTC
TCTCTGGTTAGACCAGATCTGAGCCTGGGAGCTCTCTGGCTAACTAGGGAACCCACTGCTTAAGCCTCAA
TAAAGCTTGCCTTGAGTGCTTCAAGTAGTGTGTGCCCGTCTGTTGTGTGACTCTGGTAACTAGAGATCCC
TCAGACCCTTTTAGTCAGTGTGGAAAATCTCTAGCAGT
